>Addgene plasmid #212545 | pTwist-SARS-CoV-2 Spike-deltaC18 R21T (ACA) | addgene full sequence | sequence record 431563 | Addgene NGS Result
CATGTTTGTGTTCCTCGTTCTCCTGCCCCTCGTTTCTTCCCAATGCGTGAACCTCACAACTACAACGCAG
CTCCCACCCGCTTACACGAACTCTTTTACTCGTGGAGTATACTATCCCGATAAAGTCTTTAGGTCCAGTG
TCCTTCATTCTACTCAAGACCTTTTCCTGCCATTCTTCTCAAATGTCACCTGGTTCCATGCTATCCACGT
TTCTGGCACCAACGGAACTAAACGATTTGATAATCCCGTCTTGCCATTTAACGATGGCGTATACTTTGCC
TCAACGGAGAAGTCCAACATTATCCGGGGATGGATATTTGGCACCACCCTGGACTCCAAGACACAGTCTC
TCCTCATTGTGAACAACGCCACCAATGTCGTCATCAAAGTCTGTGAATTTCAATTTTGTAACGATCCCTT
TCTCGGGGTTTATTATCATAAGAATAACAAGTCTTGGATGGAGTCAGAGTTCCGCGTTTACAGTTCCGCT
AACAACTGTACTTTTGAGTACGTTTCCCAACCATTTCTCATGGATCTTGAAGGGAAGCAAGGCAACTTCA
AGAATCTCCGCGAATTTGTGTTTAAGAATATAGACGGCTACTTCAAAATTTATAGCAAGCATACCCCGAT
AAATCTGGTTCGGGATCTCCCTCAAGGCTTCTCCGCGTTGGAACCCCTCGTGGACTTGCCGATTGGCATC
AACATCACCCGGTTCCAAACCCTTCTTGCCCTTCATCGAAGCTACCTCACGCCTGGCGACAGTAGTAGTG
GTTGGACAGCGGGCGCAGCAGCCTACTATGTGGGATATTTGCAACCACGCACCTTTCTTCTCAAATATAA
CGAAAACGGAACAATTACCGATGCCGTAGACTGTGCCCTCGATCCCCTGTCCGAAACTAAATGCACACTC
AAGTCCTTCACAGTTGAGAAAGGCATATACCAAACCAGTAACTTCCGCGTCCAACCCACCGAATCCATTG
TTCGATTCCCTAACATCACCAATTTGTGTCCTTTCGGTGAAGTATTTAATGCCACTCGATTTGCATCAGT
TTATGCCTGGAATCGCAAGCGAATATCAAATTGTGTTGCAGATTATAGTGTCCTGTATAATAGCGCATCA
TTCAGCACTTTTAAGTGTTATGGGGTCAGCCCTACGAAATTGAATGACTTGTGTTTTACCAACGTTTACG
CAGATTCTTTCGTCATACGCGGCGACGAAGTCCGACAGATTGCACCGGGGCAAACCGGAAAGATAGCAGA
CTATAATTATAAGTTGCCGGATGACTTCACCGGCTGCGTTATAGCATGGAACTCCAATAATCTCGATTCA
AAAGTCGGCGGCAACTATAATTATCTTTACCGCCTGTTTCGCAAGTCAAATCTGAAGCCCTTTGAACGTG
ACATCTCCACCGAAATTTATCAAGCTGGCAGCACCCCATGTAATGGAGTGGAAGGGTTTAACTGTTATTT
TCCCCTTCAATCATACGGATTTCAACCAACAAATGGGGTGGGCTATCAACCATATCGGGTGGTAGTCTTG
AGCTTTGAGCTGCTCCACGCACCGGCTACAGTTTGCGGACCGAAGAAAAGCACTAACCTGGTGAAGAATA
AATGTGTGAACTTCAACTTTAATGGGCTCACCGGAACAGGGGTGCTGACAGAATCAAACAAGAAATTTCT
CCCTTTTCAACAATTTGGTAGAGACATTGCCGATACCACAGATGCCGTCCGCGATCCGCAAACACTGGAA
ATCCTCGATATAACACCCTGTAGCTTCGGCGGGGTCAGCGTGATAACTCCCGGAACGAACACATCCAACC
AAGTGGCTGTCCTGTATCAAGATGTCAACTGTACCGAAGTCCCTGTGGCGATACACGCCGACCAACTGAC
ACCCACCTGGAGAGTCTACTCAACAGGTTCCAATGTCTTTCAAACTAGAGCGGGTTGTCTCATTGGCGCT
GAGCATGTCAATAATTCATACGAATGTGATATTCCTATTGGGGCAGGAATCTGTGCGTCTTATCAAACTC
AAACGAACTCACCACGGCGCGCTCGCTCAGTAGCCAGCCAGTCCATAATCGCCTATACCATGAGTCTCGG
GGCTGAGAACTCCGTGGCTTATTCAAACAATTCCATCGCAATCCCAACTAACTTTACCATTAGCGTTACC
ACGGAAATCTTGCCCGTCAGCATGACTAAGACGAGCGTAGACTGTACGATGTATATCTGTGGGGATTCCA
CCGAGTGTAGCAACCTCTTGCTTCAATACGGGTCTTTCTGTACTCAACTCAACCGAGCATTGACCGGAAT
TGCGGTCGAACAAGACAAGAATACCCAAGAGGTGTTCGCACAAGTAAAGCAAATATACAAAACGCCGCCA
ATCAAAGATTTTGGCGGGTTTAATTTTAGCCAAATACTGCCAGACCCATCTAAGCCTTCAAAACGCAGCT
TTATCGAGGATCTGCTGTTCAACAAAGTTACGTTGGCTGACGCGGGTTTCATTAAGCAGTATGGGGATTG
TTTGGGAGACATTGCGGCCCGCGACCTTATCTGTGCTCAAAAATTCAATGGGTTGACAGTTCTGCCCCCT
CTGCTCACTGATGAGATGATTGCACAGTATACATCAGCATTGTTGGCAGGAACCATTACATCCGGCTGGA
CTTTTGGCGCGGGTGCGGCCCTTCAAATACCTTTCGCTATGCAAATGGCTTACAGATTCAATGGGATTGG
TGTCACGCAAAATGTATTGTATGAAAATCAGAAGCTGATCGCTAATCAATTTAACAGCGCGATTGGCAAG
ATCCAAGATTCACTGTCAAGCACAGCGTCCGCCCTCGGCAAACTCCAAGATGTTGTGAATCAAAACGCCC
AGGCCCTGAATACCCTCGTGAAGCAACTGAGTTCTAACTTCGGCGCAATCTCCAGCGTCCTCAACGACAT
ATTGTCCAGACTTGATAAGGTGGAAGCCGAGGTGCAAATTGATCGGCTCATCACAGGCAGGCTCCAGTCA
CTCCAAACTTATGTGACACAACAGTTGATCCGGGCTGCTGAGATACGAGCAAGCGCCAACCTGGCCGCCA
CTAAAATGTCAGAGTGCGTGCTCGGGCAGTCCAAACGGGTTGACTTTTGTGGCAAGGGCTATCACTTGAT
GTCCTTCCCCCAATCCGCCCCACATGGAGTGGTCTTTCTCCACGTCACTTATGTCCCTGCTCAAGAGAAG
AACTTTACGACAGCTCCAGCAATCTGTCACGATGGCAAAGCGCACTTTCCCAGGGAAGGCGTTTTCGTCA
GTAATGGCACGCATTGGTTTGTGACCCAAAGGAATTTCTATGAACCCCAAATCATAACCACTGACAATAC
ATTTGTCTCAGGCAACTGTGATGTGGTCATTGGGATCGTGAACAACACGGTATATGATCCCCTGCAACCC
GAGTTGGATAGCTTCAAAGAGGAATTGGATAAATACTTTAAGAATCATACTTCACCCGATGTTGATCTCG
GGGACATATCAGGAATAAATGCAAGTGTCGTCAACATTCAGAAAGAGATTGATCGCCTTAATGAGGTCGC
CAAGAACTTGAATGAATCTTTGATCGACTTGCAAGAACTGGGCAAATACGAACAATATATTAAATGGCCC
TGGTACATTTGGTTGGGCTTTATCGCCGGACTTATAGCTATCGTTATGGTCACAATTATGTTGTGCTGTA
TGACTAGCTGTTGTTCCTGCTTGAAAGGATGTTGCAGTTGCGGATCTTGTTGTAAATAAAGGATCCTCTA
GAAGTTGTCTCCTCCTGCACTGACTGACTGATACAATCGATTTCTGGATCCGCAGGCCTAATCAACCTCT
GGATTACAAAATTTGTGAAAGATTGACTGGTATTCTTAACTATGTTGCTCCTTTTACGCTATGTGGATAC
GCTGCTTTAATGCCTTTGTATCATGCTATTGCTTCCCGTATGGCTTTCATTTTCTCCTCCTTGTATAAAT
CCTGGTTGCTGTCTCTTTATGAGGAGTTGTGGCCCGTTGTCAGGCAACGTGGCGTGGTGTGCACTGTGTT
TGCTGACGCAACCCCCACTGGTTGGGGCATTGCCACCACCTGTCAGCTCCTTTCCGGGACTTTCGCTTTC
CCCCTCCCTATTGCCACGGCGGAACTCATCGCCGCCTGCCTTGCCCGCTGCTGGACAGGGGCTCGGCTGT
TGGGCACTGACAATTCCGTGGTGTTGTCGGGGAAGCTGACGTCCTTTCCATGGCTGCTCGCCTGTGTTGC
CACCTGGATTCTGCGCGGGACGTCCTTCTGCTACGTCCCTTCGGCCCTCAATCCAGCGGACCTTCCTTCC
CGCGGCCTGCTGCCGGCTCTGCGGCCTCTTCCGCGTCTTCGCCTTCGCCCTCAGACGAGTCGGATCTCCC
TTTGGGCCGCCTCCCCGCCTGTCTAGCTTGACTGACTGAGATACAGCGTACCTTCAGCTCACAGACATGA
TAAGATACATTGATGAGTTTGGACAAACCACAACTAGAATGCAGTGAAAAAAATGCTTTATTTGTGAAAT
TTGTGATGCTATTGCTTTATTTGTAACCATTATAAGCTGCAATAAACAAGTTAACAACAACAATTGCATT
CATTTTATGTTTCAGGTTCAGGGGGAGGTGTGGGAGGTTTTTTAAAGCAAGTAAAACCTCTACAAATGTG
GTATTGGCCCATCTCTATCGGTATCGTAGCATAACCCCTTGGGGCCTCTAAACGGGTCTTGAGGGGTTTT
TTGTGCCCCTCGGGCCGGATTGCTATCTACCGGCATTGGCGCAGAAAAAAATGCCTGATGCGACGCTGCG
CGTCTTATACTCCCACATATGCCAGATTCAGCAACGGATACGGCTTCCCCAACTTGCCCACTTCCATACG
TGTCCTCCTTACCAGAAATTTATCCTTAAGGTCGTCAGCTATCCTGCAGGCGATCTCTCGATTTCGATCA
AGACATTCCTTTAATGGTCTTTTCTGGACACCACTAGGGGTCAGAAGTAGTTCATCAAACTTTCTTCCCT
CCCTAATCTCATTGGTTACCTTGGGCTATCGAAACTTAATTAAGCGATCTGCATCTCAATTAGTCAGCAA
CCATAGTCCCGCCCCTAACTCCGCCCATCCCGCCCCTAACTCCGCCCAGTTCCGCCCATTCTCCGCCCCA
TCGCTGACTAATTTTTTTTATTTATGCAGAGGCCGAGGCCGCCTCGGCCTCTGAGCTATTCCAGAAGTAG
TGAGGAGGCTTTTTTGGAGGCCTAGGCTTTTGCAAAGGAGGTAGCCAACATGATTGAACAAGATGGATTG
CACGCAGGTTCTCCCGCCGCTTGGGTGGAGAGGCTATTCGGCTATGACTGGGCACAACAGACAATCGGCT
GCTCTGATGCCGCCGTGTTCCGGCTGTCAGCGCAGGGGCGCCCGGTTCTTTTTGTCAAGACCGACCTGTC
CGGTGCCCTGAATGAACTCCAGGACGAGGCAGCGCGGCTATCGTGGCTGGCCACGACGGGCGTTCCTTGC
GCAGCTGTGCTCGACGTTGTCACTGAAGCGGGAAGGGACTGGCTGCTATTGGGCGAAGTGCCGGGGCAGG
ATCTCCTGTCATCTCACCTTGCTCCTGCCGAGAAAGTATCCATCATGGCTGATGCAATGCGGCGGCTGCA
TACGCTTGATCCGGCTACCTGCCCATTCGACCACCAAGCGAAACATCGCATCGAGCGAGCACGTACTCGG
ATGGAAGCCGGTCTTGTCGATCAGGATGATCTGGACGAAGAGCATCAGGGGCTCGCGCCAGCCGAACTGT
TCGCCAGGCTCAAGGCGCGGATGCCCGACGGCGAGGATCTCGTCGTGACCCACGGCGATGCCTGCTTGCC
GAATATCATGGTGGAAAATGGCCGCTTTTCTGGATTCATCGACTGTGGCCGGCTGGGTGTGGCGGACCGC
TATCAGGACATAGCGTTGGCTACCCGTGATATTGCTGAAGAGCTTGGCGGCGAATGGGCTGACCGCTTCC
TCGTGCTTTACGGTATCGCCGCTCCCGATTCGCAGCGCATCGCCTTCTATCGCCTTCTTGACGAGTTCTT
CTAGTATGTAAGCCCTGTGCCTTCTAGTTGCCAGCCATCTGTTGTTTGCCCCTCCCCCGTGCCTTCCTTG
ACCCTGGAAGGTGCCACTCCCACTGTCCTTTCCTAATAAAATGAGGAAATTGCATCGCATTGTCTGAGTA
GGTGTCATTCTATTCTGGGGGGTGGGGTGGGGCAGGACAGCAAGGGGGAGGATTGGGAAGACAATAGCAG
GCATGCTGGGGATGCGGTGGGCTCTATGGTTAATTAACCAGTCAAGTCAGCTACTTGGCGAGATCGACTT
GTCTGGGTTTCGACTACGCTCAGAATTGCGTCAGTCAAGTTCGATCTGGTCCTTGCTATTGCACCCGTTC
TCCGATTACGAGTTTCATTTAAATCATGTGAGCAAAAGGCCAGCAAAAGGCCAGGAACCGTAAAAAGGCC
GCGTTGCTGGCGTTTTTCCATAGGCTCCGCCCCCCTGACGAGCATCACAAAAATCGACGCTCAAGTCAGA
GGTGGCGAAACCCGACAGGACTATAAAGATACCAGGCGTTTCCCCCTGGAAGCTCCCTCGTGCGCTCTCC
TGTTCCGACCCTGCCGCTTACCGGATACCTGTCCGCCTTTCTCCCTTCGGGAAGCGTGGCGCTTTCTCAT
AGCTCACGCTGTAGGTATCTCAGTTCGGTGTAGGTCGTTCGCTCCAAGCTGGGCTGTGTGCACGAACCCC
CCGTTCAGCCCGACCGCTGCGCCTTATCCGGTAACTATCGTCTTGAGTCCAACCCGGTAAGACACGACTT
ATCGCCACTGGCAGCAGCCACTGGTAACAGGATTAGCAGAGCGAGGTATGTAGGCGGTGCTACAGAGTTC
TTGAAGTGGTGGCCTAACTACGGCTACACTAGAAGAACAGTATTTGGTATCTGCGCTCTGCTGAAGCCAG
TTACCTTCGGAAAAAGAGTTGGTAGCTCTTGATCCGGCAAACAAACCACCGCTGGTAGCGGTGGTTTTTT
TGTTTGCAAGCAGCAGATTACGCGCAGAAAAAAAGGATCTCAAGAAGATCCTTTGATCTTTTCTACGGGG
TCTGACGCTCAGTGGAACGAAAACTCACGTTAAGGGATTTTGGTCATGAGATTATCAAAAAGGATCTTCA
CCTAGATCCTTTTAAATTAAAAATGAAGTTTTAAATCAATCTAAAGTATATATGAGTAAACTTGGTCTGA
CAGTTACCAATGCTTAATCAGTGAGGCACCTATCTCAGCGATCTGTCTATTTCGTTCATCCATAGTTGCA
TTTAAATTTCCGAACTCTCCAAGGCCCTCGTCGGAAAATCTTCAAACCTTTCGTCCGATCCATCTTGCAG
GCTACCTCTCGAACGAACTATCGCAAGTCTCTTGGCCGGCCTTGCGCCTTGGCTATTGCTTGGCAGCGCC
TATCGCCAGGTATTACTCCAATCCCGAATATCCGAGATCGGGATCACCCGAGAGAAGTTCAACCTACATC
CTCAATCCCGATCTATCCGAGATCCGAGGAATATCGAAATCGGGGCGCGCCTGGTGTACCGAGAACGATC
CTCTCAGTGCGAGTCTCGACGATCCATATCGTTGCTTGGCAGTCAGCCAGTCGGAATCCAGCTTGGGACC
CAGGAAGTCCAATCGTCAGATATTGTACTCAAGCCTGGTCACGGCAGCGTACCGATCTGTTTAAACCTAG
ATATTGATAGTCTGATCGGTCAACGTATAATCGAGTCCTAGCTTTTGCAAACATCTATCAAGAGACAGGA
TCAGCAGGAGGCTTTCGCATGAGTATTCAACATTTCCGTGTCGCCCTTATTCCCTTTTTTGCGGCATTTT
GCCTTCCTGTTTTTGCTCACCCAGAAACGCTGGTGAAAGTAAAAGATGCTGAAGATCAGTTGGGTGCGCG
AGTGGGTTACATCGAACTGGATCTCAACAGCGGTAAGATCCTTGAGAGTTTTCGCCCCGAAGAACGCTTT
CCAATGATGAGCACTTTTAAAGTTCTGCTATGTGGCGCGGTATTATCCCGTATTGACGCCGGGCAAGAGC
AACTCGGTCGCCGCATACACTATTCTCAGAATGACTTGGTTGAGTATTCACCAGTCACAGAAAAGCATCT
TACGGATGGCATGACAGTAAGAGAATTATGCAGTGCTGCCATAACCATGAGTGATAACACTGCGGCCAAC
TTACTTCTGACAACGATTGGAGGACCGAAGGAGCTAACCGCTTTTTTGCACAACATGGGGGATCATGTAA
CTCGCCTTGATCGTTGGGAACCGGAGCTGAATGAAGCCATACCAAACGACGAGCGTGACACCACGATGCC
TGTAGCAATGGCAACAACCTTGCGTAAACTATTAACTGGCGAACTACTTACTCTAGCTTCCCGGCAACAG
TTGATAGACTGGATGGAGGCGGATAAAGTTGCAGGACCACTTCTGCGCTCGGCCCTTCCGGCTGGCTGGT
TTATTGCTGATAAATCTGGAGCCGGTGAGCGTGGGTCTCGCGGTATCATTGCAGCACTGGGGCCAGATGG
TAAGCCCTCCCGTATCGTAGTTATCTACACGACGGGGAGTCAGGCAACTATGGATGAACGAAATAGACAG
ATCGCTGAGATAGGTGCCTCACTGATTAAGCATTGGTAACCGATTCTAGGTGCATTGGCGCAGAAAAAAA
TGCCTGATGCGACGCTGCGCGTCTTATACTCCCACATATGCCAGATTCAGCAACGGATACGGCTTCCCCA
ACTTGCCCACTTCCATACGTGTCCTCCTTACCAGAAATTTATCCTTAAGATCCCGAATCGTTTAAACTCG
ACTCTGGCTCTATCGAATCTCCGTCGTTTCGAGCTTACGCGAACAGCCGTGGCGCTCATTTGCTCGTCGG
GCATCGAATCTCGTCAGCTATCGTCAGCTTACCTTTTTGGCAGCGATCGCGGCTCCCGACATCTTGGACC
ATTAGCTCCACAGGTATCTTCTTCCCTCTAGTGGTCATAACAGCAGCTTCAGCTACCTCTCAATTCAAAA
AACCCCTCAAGACCCGTTTAGAGGCCCCAAGGGGTTATGCTATCAATCGTTGCGTTACACACACAAAAAA
CCAACACACATCCATCTTCGATGGATAGCGATTTTATTATCTAACTGCTGATCGAGTGTAGCCAGATCTA
GTAATCAATTACGGGGTCATTAGTTCATAGCCCATATATGGAGTTCCGCGTTACATAACTTACGGTAAAT
GGCCCGCCTGGCTGACCGCCCAACGACCCCCGCCCATTGACGTCAATAATGACGTATGTTCCCATAGTAA
CGCCAATAGGGACTTTCCATTGACGTCAATGGGTGGAGTATTTACGGTAAACTGCCCACTTGGCAGTACA
TCAAGTGTATCATATGCCAAGTACGCCCCCTATTGACGTCAATGACGGTAAATGGCCCGCCTGGCATTAT
GCCCAGTACATGACCTTATGGGACTTTCCTACTTGGCAGTACATCTACGTATTAGTCATCGCTATTACCA
TGCTGATGCGGTTTTGGCAGTACATCAATGGGCGTGGATAGCGGTTTGACTCACGGGGATTTCCAAGTCT
CCACCCCATTGACGTCAATGGGAGTTTGTTTTGGCACCAAAATCAACGGGACTTTCCAAAATGTCGTAAC
AACTCCGCCCCATTGACGCAAATGGGCGGTAGGCGTGTACGGTGGGAGGTCTATATAAGCAGAGCTGGTT
TAGTGAACCGTCAGATCGCCTGGAGACGCCATCCACGCTGTTTTGACCTCCATAGAAGACACCGGGACCG
ATCCAGCCTCCCCTCGAAGCTTACATGTGGTACCGAGCTCGGATCCTGAGAACTTCAGGGTGAGTCTATG
GGACCCTTGATGTTTTCTTTCCCCTTCTTTTCTATGGTTAAGTTCATGTCATAGGAAGGGGAGAAGTAAC
AGGGTACACATATTGACCAAATCAGGGTAATTTTGCATTTGTAATTTTAAAAAATGCTTTCTTCTTTTAA
TATACTTTTTTGTTTATCTTATTTCTAATACTTTCCCTAATCTCTTTCTTTCAGGGCAATAATGATACAA
TGTATCATGCCTCTTTGCACCATTCTAAAGAATAACAGTGATAATTTCTGGGTTAAGGCAATAGCAATAT
TTCTGCATATAAATATTTCTGCATATAAATTGTAACTGATGTAAGAGGTTTCATATTGCTAATAGCAGCT
ACAATCCAGCTACCATTCTGCTTTTATTTTATGGTTGGGATAAGGCTGGATTATTCTGAGTCCAAGCTAG
GCCCTTTTGCTAATCATGTTCATACCTCTTATCTTCCTCCCACAGCTCCTGGGCAACGTGCTGGTCTGTG
TGCTGGCCCATCACTTTGGCAAAGGCGGCCGC
Features (pLannotate 1.2.2; 21 found; start..end, strand, type, name):
      2..3766    +  CDS            S: SPIKE_SARS2 - Experimental evidence at protein level: Swiss-Prot protein existence level 1. [Spike glycoprotein]: May down-regulate host tetherin (BST2) by lysosomal degradation, thereby counteracting its antiviral activity. From Severe acute respiratory syndrome coronavirus 2 (2019-nCoV) (SARS-CoV-2).
   3840..4428    +  misc_feature   WPRE: woodchuck hepatitis virus posttranscriptional regulatory element
   4481..4602    -  polyA_signal   SV40 poly(A) signal: SV40 polyadenylation signal
   4625..4694    -  CDS            large T antigen (fragment): large T antigen from SV40 (simian virus 40)
   4717..4763    +  terminator     T7 terminator: transcription terminator for bacteriophage T7 RNA polymerase
   4793..4929    +  terminator     rrnG terminator: transcription terminator from the E. coli ribosomal RNA rrnG operon (Albrechtsen et al., 1991)
   4974..5045    +  misc_feature   3' β-globin insulator: insulator downstream of the human β-globin locus (Farrell et al., 2002)
   5090..5286    +  promoter       SV40 promoter: SV40 early promoter
   5300..6091    +  CDS            neo: KKA2_KLEPN - Also known as kan, nptII. Experimental evidence at protein level: Swiss-Prot protein existence level 1. Resistance to kanamycin, neomycin, paromomycin, ribostamycin, butirosin and gentamicin B. From Klebsiella pneumoniae.
   6105..6329    +  polyA_signal   bGH poly(A) signal: bovine growth hormone polyadenylation signal
   6525..7113    -  rep_origin     ori: high-copy-number ColE1/pMB1/pBR322/pUC origin of replication
   7285..7349    -  CDS            bla(M) (fragment): β-lactamase lacking the signal sequence; bla(M); allows cytosolic expression of β-lactamase
   7859..8719    +  CDS            AmpR: β-lactamase; bla; confers resistance to ampicillin, carbenicillin, and related antibiotics
   8732..8868    +  terminator     rrnG terminator: transcription terminator from the E. coli ribosomal RNA rrnG operon (Albrechtsen et al., 1991)
   9020..9091    +  misc_feature   5' β-globin insulator: insulator upstream of the human β-globin locus (Farrell et al., 2002)
   9096..9142    -  terminator     T7 terminator: transcription terminator for bacteriophage T7 RNA polymerase
   9160..9208    -  polyA_signal   poly(A) signal: synthetic polyadenylation signal
   9289..9592    +  enhancer       CMV enhancer: human cytomegalovirus immediate early enhancer
   9665..9682    -  promoter       CMV promoter (fragment): human cytomegalovirus (CMV) immediate early promoter
   9745..9796    +  promoter       CMVd2 promoter: truncated human cytomegalovirus (CMV) immediate early promoter that yields moderately reduced expression relative to the full-length promoter
   9930..10405   +  intron         β-globin intron: internally truncated intron from human β-globin
