[The description below was written by a language model from this plasmid's Addgene catalogue record and pLannotate feature annotations shown in this document.]
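Description:
pTwist-SARS-CoV-2 Spike-deltaC18 R21T (ACA) is a 10,462 nt mammalian expression plasmid built on the Twist pTwist-CMV-BetaGlobin-WPRE-Neo backbone, made to supply a mutant SARS-CoV-2 spike glycoprotein for pseudovirus production. It is propagated in E. coli as a high-copy plasmid through a ColE1/pUC-type origin and selected with ampicillin via the AmpR β-lactamase gene. A separate SV40 early promoter–neo–bGH poly(A) cassette provides a neomycin-class (G418-type) resistance marker for use in mammalian cells.

The payload is a spike coding sequence carrying the R21T substitution. The "(ACA)" in the name presumably denotes the threonine codon used, and "deltaC18" indicates a truncation of the last 18 residues of the cytoplasmic tail, a modification commonly used to improve spike incorporation into pseudotyped particles; neither detail is explained further in the record. The catalogue lists the promoter as CAG, but the annotated sequence and the backbone name instead point to a CMV enhancer with CMV promoter elements followed by a truncated human β-globin intron, which sits immediately upstream of the spike open reading frame on the circular map. Downstream, a WPRE enhances transcript stability and expression. An SV40 poly(A) signal follows, although it is annotated on the opposite strand. The expression unit is flanked by β-globin insulators and by bacterial and T7 terminators that isolate it from neighbouring transcription.

The plasmid is intended for transfection into producer cells alongside packaging and reporter components, which are not part of this construct, to generate spike-pseudotyped virus. It belongs to a study of how ongoing spike evolution drives escape from mRNA vaccine-induced antibody responses, so this single-mutation construct would let the effect of R21T be assessed on its own.
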