Addgene plasmid #212545: pTwist-SARS-CoV-2 Spike-deltaC18 R21T (ACA)
Purpose: Encodes SARS-CoV-2 spike R21T for pseudovirus production
Depositing lab: Alejandro Balazs. Depositing organization: Massachusetts General Hospital. Publication: Ongoing evolution of SARS-CoV-2 drives escape from mRNA vaccine-induced humoral immunity. Roederer AL, Cao Y, Denis KS, Sheehan ML, Li CJ, Lam EC, Gregory DJ, Poznansky MC, Iafrate AJ, Canaday DH, Gravenstein S, Garcia-Beltran WF, Balazs AB. medRxiv [Preprint]. 2024 Mar 7:2024.03.05.24303815. doi: 10.1101/2024.03.05.24303815. PubMed 38496628.
Backbone
  Vector backbone: pTwist-CMV-BetaGlobin-WPRE-Neo
  Backbone manufacturer: Twist
  Vector type: Mammalian Expression
Growth in bacteria
  Bacterial resistance: Ampicillin, 100 μg/mL
  Growth temperature: 37°C
  Growth strain: DH5alpha
  Copy number: High Copy
Gene/Insert
  Gene/Insert name: SARS-CoV-2 Spike R21T
  Species: Severe acute respiratory syndrome coronavirus 2
  Mutation: R21T
  Entrez Gene: S (a.k.a. GU280_gp02, spike glycoprotein)
  Promoter: CAG
  Cloning method: Ligation Independent Cloning
Terms and licenses: Academic/Nonprofit Terms; Industry Terms: Not Available to Industry
Depositor comments: Please visit https://www.medrxiv.org/content/10.1101/2024.03.05.24303815v1 for medRxiv preprint.
How to cite: pTwist-SARS-CoV-2 Spike-deltaC18 R21T (ACA) was a gift from Alejandro Balazs (Addgene plasmid # 212545 ; http://n2t.net/addgene:212545 ; RRID:Addgene_212545)
